>Addgene plasmid #102850 | tdTomato-KIF1A | addgene full sequence | sequence record 260749 | Addgene NGS Result
CTGTGGATAACCGTATTACCGCCATGCATTAGTTATTAATAGTAATCAATTACGGGGTCATTAGTTCATA
GCCCATATATGGAGTTCCGCGTTACATAACTTACGGTAAATGGCCCGCCTGGCTGACCGCCCAACGACCC
CCGCCCATTGACGTCAATAATGACGTATGTTCCCATAGTAACGCCAATAGGGACTTTCCATTGACGTCAA
TGGGTGGAGTATTTACGGTAAACTGCCCACTTGGCAGTACATCAAGTGTATCATATGCCAAGTACGCCCC
CTATTGACGTCAATGACGGTAAATGGCCCGCCTGGCATTATGCCCAGTACATGACCTTATGGGACTTTCC
TACTTGGCAGTACATCTACGTATTAGTCATCGCTATTACCATGGTGATGCGGTTTTGGCAGTACATCAAT
GGGCGTGGATAGCGGTTTGACTCACGGGGATTTCCAAGTCTCCACCCCATTGACGTCAATGGGAGTTTGT
TTTGGCACCAAAATCAACGGGACTTTCCAAAATGTCGTAACAACTCCGCCCCATTGACGCAAATGGGCGG
TAGGCGTGTACGGTGGGAGGTCTATATAAGCAGAGCTGGTTTAGTGAACCGTCAGATCCGCTAGCGCCAC
CATGGTGAGCAAGGGCGAGGAGGTCATCAAAGAGTTCATGCGCTTCAAGGTGCGCATGGAGGGCTCCATG
AACGGCCACGAGTTCGAGATCGAGGGCGAGGGCGAGGGCCGCCCCTACGAGGGCACCCAGACCGCCAAGC
TGAAGGTGACCAAGGGCGGCCCCCTGCCCTTCGCCTGGGACATCCTGTCCCCCCAGTTCATGTACGGCTC
CAAGGCGTACGTGAAGCACCCCGCCGACATCCCCGATTACAAGAAGCTGTCCTTCCCCGAGGGCTTCAAG
TGGGAGCGCGTGATGAACTTCGAGGACGGCGGTCTGGTGACCGTGACCCAGGACTCCTCCCTGCAGGACG
GCACGCTGATCTACAAGGTGAAGATGCGCGGCACCAACTTCCCCCCCGACGGCCCCGTAATGCAGAAGAA
GACCATGGGCTGGGAGGCCTCCACCGAGCGCCTGTACCCCCGCGACGGCGTGCTGAAGGGCGAGATCCAC
CAGGCCCTGAAGCTGAAGGACGGCGGCCACTACCTGGTGGAGTTCAAGACCATCTACATGGCCAAGAAGC
CCGTGCAACTGCCCGGCTACTACTACGTGGACACCAAGCTGGACATCACCTCCCACAACGAGGACTACAC
CATCGTGGAACAGTACGAGCGCTCCGAGGGCCGCCACCACCTGTTCCTGGGGCATGGCACCGGCAGCACC
GGCAGCGGCAGCTCCGGCACCGCCTCCTCCGAGGACAACAACATGGCCGTCATCAAAGAGTTCATGCGCT
TCAAGGTGCGCATGGAGGGCTCCATGAACGGCCACGAGTTCGAGATCGAGGGCGAGGGCGAGGGCCGCCC
CTACGAGGGCACCCAGACCGCCAAGCTGAAGGTGACCAAGGGCGGCCCCCTGCCCTTCGCCTGGGACATC
CTGTCCCCCCAGTTCATGTACGGCTCCAAGGCGTACGTGAAGCACCCCGCCGACATCCCCGATTACAAGA
AGCTGTCCTTCCCCGAGGGCTTCAAGTGGGAGCGCGTGATGAACTTCGAGGACGGCGGTCTGGTGACCGT
GACCCAGGACTCCTCCCTGCAGGACGGCACGCTGATCTACAAGGTGAAGATGCGCGGCACCAACTTCCCC
CCCGACGGCCCCGTAATGCAGAAGAAGACCATGGGCTGGGAGGCCTCCACCGAGCGCCTGTACCCCCGCG
ACGGCGTGCTGAAGGGCGAGATCCACCAGGCCCTGAAGCTGAAGGACGGCGGCCACTACCTGGTGGAGTT
CAAGACCATCTACATGGCCAAGAAGCCCGTGCAACTGCCCGGCTACTACTACGTGGACACCAAGCTGGAC
ATCACCTCCCACAACGAGGACTACACCATCGTGGAACAGTACGAGCGCTCCGAGGGCCGCCACCACCTGT
TCCTGTACGGCATGGACGAGCTGTACAAGTTGGCGGCCGCGACTAGTACAGATCTCGAGATGGCTGGGGC
CTCTGTGAAGGTGGCGGTGCGCGTCCGCCCCTTCAACTCCCGGGAAATGAGCCGCGACTCCAAGTGCATC
ATTCAGATGTCTGGAAACACCACCACCATTGTCAACCCCAAACAGCCCAAGGAGACACCCAAGAGCTTCA
GCTTCGATTACTCCTACTGGTCACATACCTCGCCCGAGGACATCAACTATGCCTCTCAGAAGCAGGTCTA
CAGGGACATTGGGGAGGAGATGCTACAGCATGCCTTTGAGGGCTACAACGTGTGCATCTTTGCCTATGGA
CAGACAGGGGCTGGCAAGTCCTACACCATGATGGGCAAACAAGAGAAGGACCAGCAAGGCATCATCCCAC
AGCTCTGTGAAGACCTCTTCTCTCGAATCAATGACACGACCAACGACAACATGTCCTATTCTGTGGAGGT
CAGCTACATGGAGATTTACTGTGAGCGAGTCCGCGACCTCCTGAACCCCAAGAACAAAGGCAACCTGCGT
GTGAGGGAGCACCCTCTGCTGGGGCCTTATGTGGAGGACCTCTCCAAGCTGGCTGTGACCTCCTACAATG
ACATCCAGGACCTCATGGACTCAGGGAACAAGGCCAGGACTGTGGCGGCCACAAACATGAATGAGACCAG
CAGCCGTTCTCACGCCGTCTTCAACATCATCTTCACCCAGAAGCGCCATGATGCGGAGACCAACATCACC
ACAGAGAAAGTGAGCAAAATCAGCCTGGTGGACCTGGCGGGCAGTGAACGAGCCGACTCCACGGGAGCCA
AGGGCACACGACTCAAGGAGGGAGCCAACATCAACAAGTCTTTGACCACCCTGGGAAAGGTCATCTCTGC
TCTCGCTGAAATGGACTCTGGACCCAATAAGAACAAGAAAAAGAAGAAGACAGACTTCATCCCTTACCGA
GACTCGGTATTGACATGGCTTCTCCGGGAAAACCTGGGCGGCAACTCAAGGACAGCCATGGTGGCAGCCC
TGAGCCCTGCGGACATCAACTATGATGAGACCCTCAGCACACTGAGATATGCAGACCGGGCCAAACAGAT
CCGCTGCAACGCCATTATCAATGAGGACCCTAACAACAAGCTGATTCGAGAACTGAAGGATGAGGTGACC
AGGCTGCGAGATCTGCTGTACGCCCAAGGTCTTGGCGATATCACTGACACCAACACTGTGCCTGGAGGAC
CCAAATTGACCAATGCCCTGGTGGGCATGAGCCCCTCGTCTTCGCTCTCAGCCCTGTCCAGCCGTGCGGC
CTCTGTGTCCAGTCTCCACGAGCGCATCTTGTTTGCTCCAGGCAGCGAGGAGGCTATTGAAAGGCTGAAG
GAAACAGAGAAGATCATTGCTGAGCTCAATGAGACGTGGGAGGAGAAGCTACGGCGGACAGAAGCCATCC
GGATGGAGAGGGAAGCCCTGCTGGCCGAGATGGGTGTGGCCATGAGGGAAGATGGTGGCACCTTGGGAGT
GTTTTCTCCCAAAAAGACACCTCATCTTGTCAACCTGAACGAGGATCCTTTGATGTCTGAATGCCTCCTT
TACTACATCAAAGATGGCGTCACCAGAGTGGGCAGAGAAGACGCAGAGAGGCGGCAAGACATTGTCCTGA
GTGGGCACTTCATCAAGGAGGAACACTGCATCTTCCGGAGCGACTCCCGAGGAGGCGGAGAAGCTGTGGT
GACCCTGGAGCCCTGTGAAGGAGCAGATACCTATGTGAACGGCAAGAAAGTCACTGAGCCCAGCATCCTA
CGGTCAGGAAACCGCATCATCATGGGAAAAAGCCACGTGTTCCGGTTTAACCACCCCGAGCAGGCTCGTC
AGGAGCGTGAGCGGACACCTTGTGCAGAGACACCCGCTGAGCCAGTGGACTGGGCCTTTGCCCAGAGGGA
GCTGCTGGAGAAGCAGGGCATTGACATGAAGCAGGAGATGGAGCAGAGGCTCCAGGAGCTGGAGGACCAG
TACCGGAGGGAGCGGGAGGAGGCCACATACCTGCTGGAGCAGCAGAGGCTGGACTATGAGAGTAAGCTGG
AGGCCCTACAGAAACAGATGGACTCCAGGTACTACCCAGAGGTGAACGAGGAGGAGGAAGAACCAGAGGA
TGAAGTCCAATGGACGGAGCGGGAGTGTGAGTTGGCACTGTGGGCCTTCCGGAAATGGAAGTGGTACCAG
TTCACTTCTCTTCGGGACCTGCTGTGGGGCAATGCCATCTTCCTGAAGGAGGCCAATGCCATCAGTGTGG
AGCTAAAGAAGAAGGTCCAGTTCCAGTTCGTCCTCCTCACAGATACCCTCTACTCCCCACTGCCGCCAGA
CCTACTCCCCCCAGAAGCTGCCAAAGACCGAGAGACACGACCCTTCCCCAGGACCATCGTGGCCGTGGAG
GTCCAGGACCAGAAGAATGGGGCCACCCACTACTGGACGCTAGAGAAACTCAGGCAACGCCTGGACCTGA
TGCGGGAAATGTATGACCGGGCTGCAGAGGTTCCCTCCAGCGTCGTTGAGGACTGTGACAATGTGGTGAC
TGGTGGAGACCCCTTCTATGACCGCTTCCCCTGGTTCCGGCTGGTGGGCAGGGCCTTCGTATACCTGAGC
AACTTGCTGTACCCTGTGCCCCTGGTGCACCGCGTGGCCATCGTCAGCGAAAAGGGAGAGGTGAAAGGCT
TCCTCCGTGTGGCGGTGCAGGCCATCTCAGCTGATGAGGAGGCTCCGGATTATGGATCAGGTGTCCGTCA
GTCAGGAACGGCTAAAATCTCCTTCGATGACCAGCACTTTGAAAAGTTCCAGTCTGAGTCCTGCCCTGTG
GTGGGGATGTCCCGCTCAGGGACCTCCCAGGAGGAGCTGCGCATTGTAGAAGGCCAGGGTCAGGGGGCTG
ATGCTGGGCCTTCAGCCGATGAAGTGAACAACAACACTTGCTCAGCTGTGCCTCCTGAAGGCCTCCTAGA
TAGCCCAGAGAAGGCTGCCCTGGATGGACCCCTAGACACAGCCCTGGACCACCTCCGTCTGGGCAGTACC
TTCACCTTCCGGGTTACAGTCCTGCAGGCGTCCAGTATCTCGGCCGAATATGCTGACATCTTCTGCCAGT
TCAACTTTATCCACCGCCACGATGAGGCCTTCTCCACTGAACCCCTGAAGAACACTGGCAGGGGACCCCC
TCTTGGCTTCTACCATGTTCAGAATATTGCAGTAGAGGTGACCAAGTCCTTCATCGAATACATCAAGAGC
CAGCCCATTGTGTTCGAGGTCTTCGGGCACTACCAACAGCATCCATTCCCACCTCTTTGCAAGGATGTTC
TCAGCCCCCTGAGGCCCTCACGTCGCCACTTCCCCAGGGTCATGCCGCTATCCAAGCCAGTGCCTGCCAC
TAAGCTCAGTACAATGACACGGCCTTCCCCAGGTCCCTGCCATTGCAAGTATGACCTGCTGGTCTACTTC
GAGATCTGCGAGCTGGAAGCCAATGGCGATTACATCCCTGCTGTGGTAGACCACCGTGGCGGCATGCCGT
GCATGGGGACCTTCCTTCTCCATCAGGGCATCCAGAGACGGATAACCGTGACCCTGTTGCATGAGACAGG
AAGCCACATCCGCTGGAAGGAAGTGCGAGAGCTGGTTGTGGGTCGCATCCGAAATACTCCAGAAACTGAC
GAAGCTCTGATTGACCCCAACATCTTGTCCCTCAACATCCTGTCATCAGGATACGTCCATCCAGCCCAGG
ATGACCGGACCTTCTACCAGTTTGAGGCAGCCTGGGACAGTTCCATGCATAACTCCCTCCTGCTGAATCG
AGTCACCCCTTACCGGGAGAAAATCTACATGACACTCTCTGCCTACATTGAGATGGAGAACTGCACCCAG
CCAGCTGTCATCACTAAGGACTTCTGCATGGTTTTCTACTCCCGTGACGCCAAGCTGCCCGCCTCACGCT
CCATTCGCAACCTGTTTGGCAGTGGGAGCCTGAGGGCCACAGAAGGCAACCGTGTGACTGGTGTGTATGA
GCTCAGCCTTTGCCATGTGGCCGATGCAGGCAGCCCAGGCATGCAGCGCCGCCGCAGGCGGGTGCTGGAC
ACATCAGTAGCCTACGTCCGTGGTGAGGAGAACCTGGCTGGCTGGAGGCCCCGGAGTGACAGCCTGATCC
TAGACCACCAGTGGGAGCTGGAGAAACTGAGCCTCTTACAGGAGGTGGAAAAGACCAGGCACTACCTGCT
CCTACGGGAGAAGCTGGAGACCACACAGCGGCCTGTGCCTGAGGTGCTGTCGCCAGCTTCCAGTGAGGAC
TCTGAGTCCCGTAGCTCTTCAGGTGCCTCTTCGCCATTGTCAGCCGAGGGTCAGCCGTCACCTCTGGAGG
TTCCCAATGAGAGGCAGAGGGAGCTGGCCGTCAAGTGCTTACGACTCCTCATGCACACGTTCAACAGGGA
GTACACCCACAGCCACGTCTGTATCAGCGCCAGCGAGAGCAAGCTCTCAGAGATGTCTGTCACCCTGATG
CGGGACCCATCCATGTCTCCTCTGGGTGCGGCTACGCTCACTCCCTCCTCCACTTGCCCCTCTCTGATTG
AAGGACGCTATGGTGCCACTGATGTGAGGACCCCCCAACCTTGCTCCCGGCCCGCCAGCCCAGAGCCCGA
GCTCCTTCCAGAACTTGACTCCAAGAAGACTCCCTCCCCTGTTCGGGCAACAGAGACAGAGAAGGAGCCC
CAGAGACTGCTGGTCCCTGATATCCAAGAGATCCGAGTCAGCCCAATCGTCTCCAAGAAGGGATACTTGC
ACTTCCTGGAGCCACACACAGCTGGCTGGGCCAAGCGCTTCGTGGTGGTGAGGCGTCCCTATGCCTACAT
GTACAACAGTGACAAGGACACAGTGGAGAGATTTGTGCTCAACCTCTCCACAGCCCAGGTGGAGTACAGC
GAGGACCAGCAGGCCATGCTCAAGACACCCAACACGTTCGCTGTGTGCACGGAGCACCGAGGCATCCTGC
TGCAGGCCAATAGTGACAAGGACATGCACGACTGGCTATATGCCTTCAACCCACTCCTGGCTGGGACCAT
TCGGTCCAAGCTCTCCCGAAGGAGATCTGCGCAGATGCGGGTCTGAGCCGAAAGCCTTCCGGACTTCCAG
TGGCCCAGACCACTCCCTCGTGCCGAATTCGATATCAAGCTTATCGATACCGTCGACCTCGAGCTCAAGC
TTCGAATTCTGCAGTCGACGGTACCGCGGGCCCGGGATCCACCGGATCTAGATAACTGATCATAATCAGC
CATACCACATTTGTAGAGGTTTTACTTGCTTTAAAAAACCTCCCACACCTCCCCCTGAACCTGAAACATA
AAATGAATGCAATTGTTGTTGTTAACTTGTTTATTGCAGCTTATAATGGTTACAAATAAAGCAATAGCAT
CACAAATTTCACAAATAAAGCATTTTTTTCACTGCATTCTAGTTGTGGTTTGTCCAAACTCATCAATGTA
TCTTAACGCGTAAATTGTAAGCGTTAATATTTTGTTAAAATTCGCGTTAAATTTTTGTTAAATCAGCTCA
TTTTTTAACCAATAGGCCGAAATCGGCAAAATCCCTTATAAATCAAAAGAATAGACCGAGATAGGGT
[37 nt withheld, positions 7698-7734]
AAAGAACGTGGACTCCAACGTCAAAGG
[49 nt withheld, positions 7762-7810]
T
[91 nt withheld, positions 7812-7902]
G
[124 nt withheld, positions 7904-8027]
CAGGTGGCACTTTTCGGGGAAATGTGCGCGGAACCCCTATTTGTTTATTTTTCTAAATACATTCAAATAT
GTATCCGCTCATGAGACAATAACCCTGATAAATGCTTCAATAATATTGAAAAAGGAAGAGTCCTGAGGCG
GAAAGAACCAGCTGTGGAATGTGTGTCAGTTAGGGTGTGGAAAGTCCCCAGGCTCCCCAGCAGGCAGAAG
TATGCAAAGCATGCATCTCAATTAGTCAGCAACCAGGTGTGGAAAGTCCCCAGGCTCCCCAGCAGGCAGA
AGTATGCAAAGCATGCATCTCAATTAGTCAGCAACCATAGTCCCGCCCCTAACTCCGCCCATCCCGCCCC
TAACTCCGCCCAGTTCCGCCCATTCTCCGCCCCATGGCTGACTAATTTTTTTTATTTATGCAGAGGCCGA
GGCCGCCTCGGCCTCTGAGCTATTCCAGAAGTAGTGAGGAGGCTTTTTTGGAGGCCTAGGCTTTTGCAAA
GATCGATCAAGAGACAGGATGAGGATCGTTTCGCATGATTGAACAAGATGGATTGCACGCAGGTTCTCCG
GCCGCTTGGGTGGAGAGGCTATTCGGCTATGACTGGGCACAACAGACAATCGGCTGCTCTGATGCCGCCG
TGTTCCGGCTGTCAGCGCAGGGGCGCCCGGTTCTTTTTGTCAAGACCGACCTGTCCGGTGCCCTGAATGA
ACTGCAAGACGAGGCAGCGCGGCTATCGTGGCTGGCCACGACGGGCGTTCCTTGCGCAGCTGTGCTCGAC
GTTGTCACTGAAGCGGGAAGGGACTGGCTGCTATTGGGCGAAGTGCCGGGGCAGGATCTCCTGTCATCTC
ACCTTGCTCCTGCCGAGAAAGTATCCATCATGGCTGATGCAATGCGGCGGCTGCATACGCTTGATCCGGC
TACCTGCCCATTCGACCACCAAGCGAAACATCGCATCGAGCGAGCACGTACTCGGATGGAAGCCGGTCTT
GTCGATCAGGATGATCTGGACGAAGAGCATCAGGGGCTCGCGCCAGCCGAACTGTTCGCCAGGCTCAAGG
CGAGCATGCCCGACGGCGAGGATCTCGTCGTGACCCATGGCGATGCCTGCTTGCCGAATATCATGGTGGA
AAATGGCCGCTTTTCTGGATTCATCGACTGTGGCCGGCTGGGTGTGGCGGACCGCTATCAGGACATAGCG
TTGGCTACCCGTGATATTGCTGAAGAGCTTGGCGGCGAATGGGCTGACCGCTTCCTCGTGCTTTACGGTA
TCGCCGCTCCCGATTCGCAGCGCATCGCCTTCTATCGCCTTCTTGACGAGTTCTTCTGAGCGGGACTCTG
GGGTTCGAAATGACCGACCAAGCGACGCCCAACCTGCCATCACGAGATTTCGATTCCACCGCCGCCTTCT
ATGAAAGGTTGGGCTTCGGAATCGTTTTCCGGGACGCCGGCTGGATGATCCTCCAGCGCGGGGATCTCAT
GCTGGAGTTCTTCGCCCACCCTAGGGGGAGGCTAACTGAAACACGGAAGGAGACAATACCGGAAGGAACC
CGCGCTATGACGGCAATAAAAAGACAGAATAAAACGCACGGTGTTGGGTCGTTTGTTCATAAACGCGGGG
TTCGGTCCCAGGGCTGGCACTCTGTCGATACCCCACCGAGACCCCATTGGGGCCAATACGCCCGCGTTTC
TTCCTTTTCCCCACCCCACCCCCCAAGTTCGGGTGAAGGCCCAGGGCTCGCAGCCAACGTCGGGGCGGCA
GGCCCTGCCATAGCCTCAGGTTACTCATATATACTTTAGATTGATTTAAAACTTCATTTTTAATTTAAAA
GGATCTAGGTGAAGATCCTTTTTGATAATCTCATGACCAAAATCCCTTAACGTGAGTTTTCGTTCCACTG
AGCGTCAGACCCCGTAGAAAAGATCAAAGGATCTTCTTGAGATCCTTTTTTTCTGCGCGTAATCTGCTGC
TTGCAAACAAAAAAACCACCGCTACCAGCGGTGGTTTGTTTGCCGGATCAAGAGCTACCAACTCTTTTTC
CGAAGGTAACTGGCTTCAGCAGAGCGCAGATACCAAATACTGTTCTTCTAGTGTAGCCGTAGTTAGGCCA
CCACTTCAAGAACTCTGTAGCACCGCCTACATACCTCGCTCTGCTAATCCTGTTACCAGTGGCTGCTGCC
AGTGGCGATAAGTCGTGTCTTACCGGGTTGGACTCAAGACGATAGTTACCGGATAAGGCGCAGCGGTCGG
GCTGAACGGGGGGTTCGTGCACACAGCCCAGCTTGGAGCGAACGACCTACACCGAACTGAGATACCTACA
GCGTGAGCTATGAGAAAGCGCCACGCTTCCCGAAGGGAGAAAGGCGGACAGGTATCCGGTAAGCGGCAGG
GTCGGAACAGGAGAGCGCACGAGGGAGCTTCCAGGGGGAAACGCCTGGTATCTTTATAGTCCTGTCGGGT
TTCGCCACCTCTGACTTGAGCGTCGATTTTTGTGATGCTCGTCAGGGGGGCGGAGCCTATGGAAAAACGC
CAGCAACGCGGCCTTTTTACGGTTCCTGGCCTTTTGCTGGCCTTTTGCTCACATGTTCTTTCCTGCGTTA
TCCCCTGATT
Features (pLannotate 1.2.2; 16 found; start..end, strand, type, name):
     90..393     +  enhancer       CMV enhancer: human cytomegalovirus immediate early enhancer
    394..597     +  promoter       CMV promoter: human cytomegalovirus (CMV) immediate early promoter
    632..2059    +  CDS            tdTomato: tdTomato is a basic (constitutively fluorescent) orange fluorescent protein published in 2004, derived from Discosoma sp.. It is reported to be a somewhat slowly-maturing tandem dimer with low acid sensitivity.
   2090..7183    +  CDS            Kif1a: KIF1A_RAT - Experimental evidence at protein level: Swiss-Prot protein existence level 1. Motor for anterograde axonal transport of synaptic vesicle precursors (Probable). Also required for neuronal dense core vesicles (DCVs) transport to the dendritic spines and axons (PubMed:29166604, PubMed:30021165). The interaction calcium-dependent with CALM1 increases vesicle motility and interaction with the scaffolding proteins PPFIA2 and TANC2 recruits DCVs to synaptic sites (PubMed:30021165). From Rattus norvegicus (Rat).
   7235..7273    +  misc_feature   MCS (fragment): pBluescript multiple cloning site
   7268..7320    +  misc_feature   MCS: multiple cloning site
   7337..7421    +  CDS            large T antigen (fragment): large T antigen from SV40 (simian virus 40)
   7444..7565    +  polyA_signal   SV40 poly(A) signal: SV40 polyadenylation signal
   7599..8027    -  rep_origin     f1 ori (sequence partly withheld): f1 bacteriophage origin of replication; arrow indicates direction of (+) strand synthesis
   8054..8158    +  promoter       AmpR promoter: bla
   8160..8517    +  promoter       SV40 promoter: SV40 enhancer and early promoter
   8552..9346    +  CDS            NeoR/KanR: aminoglycoside phosphotransferase from Tn5; aph(3')-II (or nptII); confers resistance to neomycin, kanamycin, and G418 (Geneticin®)
   9367..9519    +  CDS            ble (fragment): BLE_KLEPN - Experimental evidence at protein level: Swiss-Prot protein existence level 1. Binding protein with a strong affinity to the bleomycin family of antibiotics. Binds to CL990; an antimitotic-antibiotic compound. From Klebsiella pneumoniae.
   9578..9625    +  polyA_signal   HSV TK poly(A) signal: herpes simplex virus thymidine kinase polyadenylation signal (Cole and Stacy, 1985)
   9716..9732    -  polyA_signal   bGH poly(A) signal (fragment): bovine growth hormone polyadenylation signal
   9954..10542   +  rep_origin     ori: high-copy-number ColE1/pMB1/pBR322/pUC origin of replication
