[The description below was written by a language model from this plasmid's Addgene catalogue record and pLannotate feature annotations shown in this document.]
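Description:
tdTomato-KIF1A is a mammalian expression plasmid built on a Clontech pEGFP-type backbone in which the EGFP coding sequence has been swapped for tdTomato. According to the depositor's notes, it was derived from an existing eGFP-KIF1A plasmid by excising eGFP with restriction enzymes and inserting tdTomato in its place. The sequenced record is about 10.6 kb. It replicates in E. coli from a high-copy ColE1/pUC-type origin and also carries an f1 origin. Selection relies on a single NeoR/KanR (Tn5 aminoglycoside phosphotransferase) gene placed behind both a bacterial bla-type promoter and the SV40 early promoter, and followed by the HSV TK polyadenylation signal. This arrangement confers kanamycin resistance in bacteria and should allow G418 selection in mammalian cells. Short annotated fragments of ble, SV40 large T antigen and the bGH poly(A) signal appear to be backbone remnants or partial matches rather than functional elements.

The expression cassette is driven by the human CMV immediate-early enhancer and promoter. It encodes tdTomato, a bright orange-red tandem-dimer fluorescent protein, followed after a short linker by rat KIF1A of roughly 5.1 kb, and terminates at the SV40 poly(A) signal. The record lists tdTomato as an N-terminal tag on KIF1A, although the stated purpose also describes tdTomato as a cell fill. KIF1A is a kinesin-3 family motor that carries synaptic vesicle precursors and dense core vesicles along microtubules in axons and dendrites. Sequencing by the repository found an S33N difference from the reference protein. The construct is used to overexpress and visualise KIF1A in transfected cells, and the associated work concerned kinesin-cargo transport along microtubules into dendritic spines during synaptic plasticity.
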