Addgene plasmid #102850: tdTomato-KIF1A
Purpose: Overexpresses KIF1A and cell fill TdTomato
Depositing lab: Erik Dent. Depositing organization: University of Wisconsin, Madison. Publication: Transport of a kinesin-cargo pair along microtubules into dendritic spines undergoing synaptic plasticity. McVicker DP, Awe AM, Richters KE, Wilson RL, Cowdrey DA, Hu X, Chapman ER, Dent EW. Nat Commun. 2016 Sep 23;7:12741. doi: 10.1038/ncomms12741. PubMed 27658622.
Backbone
  Vector backbone: peGFP
  Backbone manufacturer: Clontech
  Backbone size w/o insert (bp): 9902
  Modifications to backbone: EGFP replaced by tdTomato
  Vector type: Mammalian Expression
Growth in bacteria
  Bacterial resistance: Kanamycin, 50 μg/mL
  Growth temperature: 37°C
  Growth strain: DH5alpha
  Copy number: High Copy
Gene/Insert
  Gene/Insert name: KIF1A (alt name: ATSV, Kns1)
  Species: R. norvegicus (rat)
  Insert size (bp): 5085
  Entrez Gene: Kif1a (a.k.a. A, ATSV, C630002N23Rik, Gm1626, Kn, Kns1)
  Promoter: CMV
  Tag / fusion protein: tdTomato (N terminal on backbone)
  Cloning method: Restriction Enzyme; 5′ cloning site NheI or AgeI (unknown if destroyed); 3′ cloning site ScaI (unknown if destroyed)
  Sequencing primers: 5′ tdTomato-Fwd
Terms and licenses: Academic/Nonprofit Terms; Industry Terms: Not Available to Industry
Depositor comments: The rat eGFP-KIF1A was a kind gift from Gary Banker (OHSU). The tdTomato-KIF1A plasmid was constructed by restriction site removal of the eGFP from the eGFP-KIF1A plasmid and insertion of tdTomato. Addgene NGS results found S33N within the KIF1A translation compared to NCBI reference sequence XP_017459420.1
How to cite: tdTomato-KIF1A was a gift from Erik Dent (Addgene plasmid # 102850 ; http://n2t.net/addgene:102850 ; RRID:Addgene_102850)
